Addgene plasmid #21710: pROSA26-promoter
Depositing lab: Philippe Soriano. Depositing organization: Fred Hutchinson Cancer Center. Publication: Disruption of overlapping transcripts in the ROSA beta geo 26 gene trap strain leads to widespread expression of beta-galactosidase in mouse embryos and hematopoietic cells. Zambrowicz BP, Imamoto A, Fiering S, Herzenberg LA, Kerr WG, Soriano P. Proc Natl Acad Sci U S A. 1997 Apr 15. 94(8):3789-94. 10.1073/pnas.94.8.3789 PubMed 9108056.
Backbone
  Vector backbone: pBluescript KS (-)
  Backbone manufacturer: Stratagene
  Backbone size w/o insert (bp): 2911
  Vector type: Mammalian Expression
Growth in bacteria
  Bacterial resistance: Ampicillin, 100 μg/mL
  Growth temperature: 37°C
  Growth strain: DH5alpha
  Copy number: High Copy
Gene/Insert
  Gene/Insert name: ROSA26 promoter (alt name: ROSA26)
  Species: M. musculus (mouse)
  Insert size (bp): 813
  Entrez Gene: Gt(ROSA)26Sor (a.k.a. Gtrgeo26, Gtrosa26, R26, ROSA26, Thumpd3as1)
  Cloning method: Restriction Enzyme; 5′ cloning site SalI (not destroyed); 3′ cloning site SpeI (not destroyed)
  Sequencing primers: 5′ T3; 3′ T7
Terms and licenses: Academic/Nonprofit Terms; Industry Terms: Not Available to Industry
Depositor comments: Fragment 5' of exon 1; promoter fragment for driving expression. For more information visit - http://research.mssm.edu/soriano/lab
How to cite: pROSA26-promoter was a gift from Philippe Soriano (Addgene plasmid # 21710 ; http://n2t.net/addgene:21710 ; RRID:Addgene_21710)
