[The description below was written by a language model from this plasmid's Addgene catalogue record and pLannotate feature annotations shown in this document.]
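Description:
pROSA26-promoter is a small cloning plasmid built on the pBluescript KS(-) phagemid backbone that carries an 813 bp fragment of mouse genomic DNA from the Gt(ROSA)26Sor (ROSA26) locus. According to the depositor, the fragment lies immediately 5' of exon 1 and serves as a promoter fragment for driving expression. It was inserted between the SalI and SpeI sites of the polylinker, both of which remain intact, so the promoter can be excised again as a cassette. In the annotated 3,724 nt sequence the insert itself is not labelled as a feature. It corresponds to the unannotated gap between the two remaining pieces of the pBluescript multiple cloning site, flanked by the T3 promoter on one side and the T7 promoter on the other, which also provide the sequencing primer sites.

The rest of the plasmid is standard pBluescript. A high-copy ColE1/pUC origin supports replication in E. coli, and the bla gene with its own promoter gives ampicillin selection. An f1 origin allows single-stranded DNA rescue. The lac promoter/operator and lacZα remnants come from the blue/white screening region that the insert interrupts. Although catalogued as a mammalian expression vector, the plasmid has no annotated reporter, open reading frame, polyadenylation signal or mammalian selection marker downstream of the promoter. It is therefore best regarded as a source of the ROSA26 promoter for subcloning upstream of a gene of interest. The ROSA26 locus is known for broad, near-ubiquitous transcription in mouse embryos and adult tissues, as seen in the gene trap strain in which it was identified. This fragment is accordingly used to build transgenes intended for widespread expression in mouse cells or animals.
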