Features (pLannotate 1.2.2; 13 found; start..end, strand, type, name):
     24..128     +  promoter       AmpR promoter: bla
    129..989     +  CDS            AmpR: β-lactamase; bla; confers resistance to ampicillin, carbenicillin, and related antibiotics
   1160..1748    +  rep_origin     ori: high-copy-number ColE1/pMB1/pBR322/pUC origin of replication
   1931..2023    +  CDS            lacI (fragment): lac repressor; lacI; The lac repressor binds to the lac operator to inhibit transcription in E. coli. This inhibition can be relieved by adding lactose or isopropyl-β-D-thiogalactopyranoside (IPTG).
   2036..2057    +  protein_bind   CAP binding site: CAP binding activates transcription in the presence of cAMP. E. coli catabolite activator protein
   2072..2102    +  promoter       lac promoter: promoter for the E. coli lac operon
   2110..2126    +  protein_bind   lac operator: The lac repressor binds to the lac operator to inhibit transcription in E. coli. This inhibition can be relieved by adding lactose or isopropyl-β-D-thiogalactopyranoside (IPTG). lac repressor encoded by lacI
   2171..2189    +  promoter       T3 promoter: promoter for bacteriophage T3 RNA polymerase
   2202..2228    -  misc_feature   MCS (fragment): pBluescript multiple cloning site
   3029..3072    -  misc_feature   MCS (fragment): pBluescript multiple cloning site
   3081..3099    -  promoter       T7 promoter: promoter for bacteriophage T7 RNA polymerase
   3107..3262    +  CDS            lacZα (fragment): LacZα fragment of β-galactosidase; lacZ fragment
   3293..3721    -  rep_origin     f1 ori (sequence partly withheld): f1 bacteriophage origin of replication; arrow indicates direction of (+) strand synthesis
>Addgene plasmid #21710 | pROSA26-promoter | depositor full sequence | sequence record 9966 | Author sequence
GTGGCACTTTTCGGGGAAATGTGCGCGGAACCCCTATTTGTTTATTTTTCTAAATACATTCAAATATGTA
TCCGCTCATGAGACAATAACCCTGATAAATGCTTCAATAATATTGAAAAAGGAAGAGTATGAGTATTCAA
CATTTCCGTGTCGCCCTTATTCCCTTTTTTGCGGCATTTTGCCTTCCTGTTTTTGCTCACCCAGAAACGC
TGGTGAAAGTAAAAGATGCTGAAGATCAGTTGGGTGCACGAGTGGGTTACATCGAACTGGATCTCAACAG
CGGTAAGATCCTTGAGAGTTTTCGCCCCGAAGAACGTTTTCCAATGATGAGCACTTTTAAAGTTCTGCTA
TGTGGCGCGGTATTATCCCGTATTGACGCCGGGCAAGAGCAACTCGGTCGCCGCATACACTATTCTCAGA
ATGACTTGGTTGAGTACTCACCAGTCACAGAAAAGCATCTTACGGATGGCATGACAGTAAGAGAATTATG
CAGTGCTGCCATAACCATGAGTGATAACACTGCGGCCAACTTACTTCTGACAACGATCGGAGGACCGAAG
GAGCTAACCGCTTTTTTGCACAACATGGGGGATCATGTAACTCGCCTTGATCGTTGGGAACCGGAGCTGA
ATGAAGCCATACCAAACGACGAGCGTGACACCACGATGCCTGTAGCAATGGCAACAACGTTGCGCAAACT
ATTAACTGGCGAACTACTTACTCTAGCTTCCCGGCAACAATTAATAGACTGGATGGAGGCGGATAAAGTT
GCAGGACCACTTCTGCGCTCGGCCCTTCCGGCTGGCTGGTTTATTGCTGATAAATCTGGAGCCGGTGAGC
GTGGGTCTCGCGGTATCATTGCAGCACTGGGGCCAGATGGTAAGCCCTCCCGTATCGTAGTTATCTACAC
GACGGGGAGTCAGGCAACTATGGATGAACGAAATAGACAGATCGCTGAGATAGGTGCCTCACTGATTAAG
CATTGGTAACTGTCAGACCAAGTTTACTCATATATACTTTAGATTGATTTAAAACTTCATTTTTAATTTA
AAAGGATCTAGGTGAAGATCCTTTTTGATAATCTCATGACCAAAATCCCTTAACGTGAGTTTTCGTTCCA
CTGAGCGTCAGACCCCGTAGAAAAGATCAAAGGATCTTCTTGAGATCCTTTTTTTCTGCGCGTAATCTGC
TGCTTGCAAACAAAAAAACCACCGCTACCAGCGGTGGTTTGTTTGCCGGATCAAGAGCTACCAACTCTTT
TTCCGAAGGTAACTGGCTTCAGCAGAGCGCAGATACCAAATACTGTCCTTCTAGTGTAGCCGTAGTTAGG
CCACCACTTCAAGAACTCTGTAGCACCGCCTACATACCTCGCTCTGCTAATCCTGTTACCAGTGGCTGCT
GCCAGTGGCGATAAGTCGTGTCTTACCGGGTTGGACTCAAGACGATAGTTACCGGATAAGGCGCAGCGGT
CGGGCTGAACGGGGGGTTCGTGCACACAGCCCAGCTTGGAGCGAACGACCTACACCGAACTGAGATACCT
ACAGCGTGAGCTATGAGAAAGCGCCACGCTTCCCGAAGGGAGAAAGGCGGACAGGTATCCGGTAAGCGGC
AGGGTCGGAACAGGAGAGCGCACGAGGGAGCTTCCAGGGGGAAACGCCTGGTATCTTTATAGTCCTGTCG
GGTTTCGCCACCTCTGACTTGAGCGTCGATTTTTGTGATGCTCGTCAGGGGGGCGGAGCCTATGGAAAAA
CGCCAGCAACGCGGCCTTTTTACGGTTCCTGGCCTTTTGCTGGCCTTTTGCTCACATGTTCTTTCCTGCG
TTATCCCCTGATTCTGTGGATAACCGTATTACCGCCTTTGAGTGAGCTGATACCGCTCGCCGCAGCCGAA
CGACCGAGCGCAGCGAGTCAGTGAGCGAGGAAGCGGAAGAGCGCCCAATACGCAAACCGCCTCTCCCCGC
GCGTTGGCCGATTCATTAATGCAGCTGGCACGACAGGTTTCCCGACTGGAAAGCGGGCAGTGAGCGCAAC
GCAATTAATGTGAGTTAGCTCACTCATTAGGCACCCCAGGCTTTACACTTTATGCTTCCGGCTCGTATGT
TGTGTGGAATTGTGAGCGGATAACAATTTCACACAGGAAACAGCTATGACCATGATTACGCCAAGCGCGC
AATTAACCCTCACTAAAGGGAACAAAAGCTGGGTACCGGGCCCCCCCTCGAGGTCGACTAGATGAAGGAG
AGCCTTTCTCTCTGGGCAAGAGCGGTGCAATGGTGTGTAAAGGTAGCTGAGAAGACGAAAAGGGCAAGCA
TCTTCCTGCTACCAGGCTGGGGAGGCCCAGGCCCACGACCCCGAGGAGAGGGAACGCAGGGAGACTGAGG
TGACCCTTCTTTCCCCCGGGGCCCGGTCGTGTGGTTCGGTGTCTCTTTTCTGTTGGACCCTTACCTTGAC
CCAGGCGCTGCCGGGGCCTGGGCCCGGGCTGCGGCGCACGGCACTCCCGGGAGGCAGCGAGACTCGAGTT
AGGCCCAACGCGGCGCCACGGCGTTTCCTGGCCGGGAATGGCCCGTACCCGTGAGGTGGGGGTGGGGGGC
AGAAAAGGCGGAGCGAGCCCGAGGCGGGGAGGGGGAGGGCCAGGGGCGGAGGGGGCCGGCACTACTGTGT
TGGCGGACTGGCGGGACTAGGGCTGCGTGAGTCTCTGAGCGCAGGCGGGCGGCGGCCGCCCCTCCCCCGG
CGGCGGCAGCGGCGGCAGCGGCGGCAGCTCACTCAGCCCGCTGCCCGAGCGGAAACGCCACTGACCGCAC
GGGGATTCCCAGTGCCGGCGCCAGGGGCACGCGGGACACGCCCCCTCCCGCCGCGCCATTGGCCTCTCCG
CCCACCGCCCCACACTTATTGGCCGGTGCGCCGCCAATCAGCGGAGGCTGCCGGGGCCGCCTAAAGAAGA
GGCTGTGCTTTGGGGCTCCGGCTCCTCAGAGAGCCTCGGCTAGGTAGGGGATCGGGACTCTGGCGGGAGG
GCGGCTTGGTGCGTTTGCGGGGATCCACTAGTTCTAGAGCGGCCGCCACCGCGGTGGAGCTCCAATTCGC
CCTATAGTGAGTCGTATTACGCGCGCTCACTGGCCGTCGTTTTACAACGTCGTGACTGGGAAAACCCTGG
CGTTACCCAACTTAATCGCCTTGCAGCACATCCCCCTTTCGCCAGCTGGCGTAATAGCGAAGAGGCCCGC
ACCGATCGCCCTTCCCAACAGTTGCGCAGCCTGAATGGCGAATGGAAATTGTAAGCGTTAATATTTTGTT
AAAATTCGCGTTAAATTTTTGTTAAATCAGCTCATTTTTTAACCAATAGGCCGAAATCGGCAAAATCCCT
TATAAATCAAAAGAATAGACCGAGATAGGGT
[37 nt withheld, positions 3392-3428]
AAAGAACGTGGACTCCAACGTCAAAGG
[49 nt withheld, positions 3456-3504]
T
[91 nt withheld, positions 3506-3596]
G
[124 nt withheld, positions 3598-3721]
CAG
