>Addgene plasmid #21710 | pROSA26-promoter | addgene partial sequence | sequence record 27481 | 21710 with T7
CGGCCGCTCTAGAACTAGTGGATCCCCGCAAACGCACCAAGCCGCCCTCCCGCCAGAGTCCCGATCCCCT
ACCTAGCCGAGGCTCTCTGAGGAGCCGGAGCCCCAAAGCACAGCCTCTTCTTTAGGCGGCCCCGGCAGCC
TCCGCTGATTGGCGGCGCACCGGCCAATAAGTGTGGGGCGGTGGGCGGAGAGGCCAATGGCGCGGCGGGA
GGGGGCGTGTCCCGCGTGCCCCTGGCGCCGGCACTGGGAATCCCCGTGCGGTCAGTGGCGTTTCCGCTCG
GGCAGCGGGCTGAGTGAGCTGCCGCCGCTGCCGCCGCTGCCGCCGCCGGGGGAGGGGCGGCCGCCGCCCG
CCTGCGCTCAGAGACTCACGCAGCCCTAGTCCCGCCAGTCCGCCAACACAGTAGTGCCGGCCCCCTCCGC
CCCTGGCCCTCCCCCTCCCCG
